>Addgene plasmid #218880 | pGP-AAV-CAG-flex-iGABASnFR2-WPRE | addgene full sequence | sequence record 436603 | Addgene NGS Result
GTTGGGAAGGGCGATCGGTGCGGGCCTCTTCGCTATTACGCCAGCTGCGCGCTCGCTCGCTCACTGAGGC
CGCCCGGGCAAAGCCCGGGCGTCGGGCGACCTTTGGTCGCCCGGCCTCAGTGAGCGAGCGAGCGCGCAGA
GAGGGAGTGGCCAACTCCATCACTAGGGGTTCCTTGTAGTTAATGATTAACCCGCCATGCTACTTATCTA
CGTAGCCATGCTCTAGGAAGAGTACCATTGACGTCAATAATGACGTATGTTCCCATAGTAACGCCAATAG
GGACTTTCCATTGACGTCAATGGGTGGAGTATTTACGGTAAACTGCCCACTTGGCAGTACATCAAGTGTA
TCATATGCCAAGTACGCCCCCTATTGACGTCAATGACGGTAAATGGCCCGCCTGGCATTATGCCCAGTAC
ATGACCTTATGGGACTTTCCTACTTGGCAGTACATCTACGTATTAGTCATCGCTATTACCATGGTCGAGG
TGAGCCCCACGTTCTGCTTCACTCTCCCCATCTCCCCCCCCTCCCCACCCCCAATTTTGTATTTATTTAT
TTTTTAATTATTTTGTGCAGCGATGGGGGCGGGGGGGGGGGGGGGGCGCGCGCCRGGSGGGGSGGGGGGG
GGSGGGGGGSGGGGSGGGGSGRGGCGGRGRGGKGCGGCGGCAGCCAATCAGAGCGGCGCGCTCCGAAAGT
TTCCTTTTATGGCGAGGCGGCGGCGGCGGCGGCCCTATAAAAAGCGAAGCGCGCGGCGGGCGGGAGTCGC
TGCGCGCTGCCTTCGCCCCGTGCCCCGCTCCGCCGCCGCCTCGCGCCGCCCGCCCCGGCTCTGACTGACC
GCGTTACTCCCACAGGTGAGCGGGCGGGACGGCCCTTCTCCTCCGGGCTGTAATTAGCGCTTGGTTTAAT
GACGGCTTGTTTCTTTTCTGTGGCTGCGTGAAAGCCTTGAGGGGCTCCGGGAGGGCCCTTTGTGCGGGGG
GAGCGGCTCGGGGCTGTCCGCGGGGGGACGGCTGCCTTCGGGGGGGACGGGGCAGGGCGGGGTTCGGCTT
CTGGCGTGTGACCGGCGGCTCTAGAGCCTCTGCTAACCATGTTCATGCCTTCTTCTTTTTCCTACAGCTC
CTGGGCAACGTGCTGGTTATTGTGCTGTCTCATCATTTTGGCAAAGAATTGGATCCCCATAACTTCGTAT
AAAGTATCCTATACGAAGTTATATCAAAATAGGAAGACCAATGCTTCACCATCGACCCGAATTGCCAAGC
ATCACCATCGACCCATAACTTCGTATAATGTATGCTATACGAAGTTATACTAGAGCTTTCAACGTGGCTT
CTTCTGCCAAAGCATGATGAGGATGATAAGGGAGATGATGGTGAGCACCACCAGGGCCAGGATGGCTGAG
ATCACCACCACCTTAAAGGGCAAGGAGTGTGGCACCACGATGACCTCCTGCGTGTCCTGGCCCACAGCAT
TCAGATCCTCTTCTGAGATGAGTTTTTGTTCGTCGACCTGCAGTTTGACTAGCCATTCATTCCACCGTGT
CGCAATGGCCGGACCGTTCTTGGCCCAGTAGGCGAAATCGAGGGTGATCTGATCCTTGACGTAGGCGGTC
GGCAGGTTCGGTGCCAGGTTGGCGTTCCAGTTGTACTCCAGCTTGTGCCCCAGGATGTTGCCGTCCTCCT
TGAAGTCGATGCCCTTCAGCTCGATGCGGTTCACCAGGGTGTCGCCCTCGAACTTCACCTCGGCGCGGGT
CTTGTAGGTGCCGTCGTCCTTGAAGCTGATGGTGCGCTCCTGGACGTAGCCTTCGGGCATGGCGGACTTG
AAGAAGTCGTGCTGCTTCATGTGGTCGGGGTAGCGGCTGAAGCACTGCACGCCGTAGGTCAGGGTGGTCA
CGAGGGTGGGCCAGGGCACGGGCAGCTTGCCGGTGGTGCAGATGAACTTCAGGGTCAGCTTGCCGTTGGT
GGCATCGCCCTCGCCCTCGCCGCGCACGCTGAACTTGTGGCCGTTTACGTCGCCGTCCAGCTCGACCAGG
ATGGGCACCACCCCGGTGAACAGCTCCTCGCCCTTGCTCATGCTCCCTCCGGTACCGCCCTTGTACAGCT
CGTCCATGCCGAGAGTGATCCCGGCGGCGGTCACGAACTCCAGCAGGACCATGTGATCGCGCTTCTCGTT
GGGGTCTTTGCTCAGCACGGACTGGGTGCTCAGGTAGTGGTTGTCGGGCAGCAGCACGGGGCCGTCGCCG
ATGGGGGTGTTCTGCTGGTAGTGGTCGGCGCTCTGCACGCTGCCGTCCTCCACGTTGTGGCGGATCTTGA
AGTTCGCCATGATGCCGTTCTTCTGCTTGTCGGCGGTGATCCGGACCTGCGCAAGGTCGAGGCGCTGCAC
ACTGTCGATGTTCACTGGAGCATAGGCGGTCAGGGCGGAAAAGTCGTCCTGGCCTTTGGCGCTGCTGGCA
CTGGCCAGGAACTTCATCGCGGCGGCTTTGTTCTTCGTGCCTTTAGGCACGACGAGGATGTCGGCCATCA
CCAGGTTCTGCTTCCAGCTCACGCCCACTGGCGCGCCGTCTTCTTGCAGGGCGTGGATGCGACCGTTCCA
GAACTGGCCCATGCTGACTTCGCCGGAGGCCAGCAGCTGCTGCGACTGTGCACCGCCGCCCCACCAGACG
ATGTCTTTCTTGATGGTGTCGAGTTTCTTGAAGGCGCGGTCCAGGTCCAGCGGGTAGAGCTTGTCGGCCG
GTACGCCGTCGGCGAGCAGGGCCAGTTCGAGCACGCCAGGGCTCGGCCATTTGTAGAGGGCGCGTTTGCC
GGGGTAGGTCTTGGTGTCGAACAGCGCGGTCCAGTCCTGGGGCTTGCTGGCTCCGAGCTTGCCTTCGTTG
TAGCCGAGCACGTAAGAGTACAGGAAGGCCCCCACTCCATGGTCACTCACGAACCGCGGATCGATCTTGT
CGCGCTGGATCACCGAGAAATCCAGGGGTTCGAGCAGGCCTTCGGCGGCGGCGCGCAAGGCGAAGTCGGC
CTCTACATCCACCACGTCCCACTGCACGTTGCCGCTTTCGACCATGGCCTTGAGTTTGCCGTAGTCGGTG
GGCCCATCCTGGACCACGGTAATGCCGCTGGCCTTGCTGAACGGGTCGGCCCAGGCCTGCTTCTGCGCAT
CCTGGGTGCTACCGCCCCAGCTCACGAAATTGATGCTTTCAGATCTGTCACCAGTGGAACCTGGAACCCA
GAGCAGCAGTACCCATAGCAGGAGTGTGTCTGTCTCCATGGTGGCGGATCCTAGTATAACTTCGTATAGG
ATACTTTATACGAAGTTATCATTGGGATTCTTCCTATTTTGATCCAAGCATCACCATCGACCCTCTAGTC
CAGATCTCACCATCGACCCATAACTTCGTATAGCATACATTATACGAAGTTATGTCCCTCGAAGAGGTTC
GAATTCGATATCAAGCTTATCGATAATCAACCTCTGGATTACAAAATTTGTGAAAGATTGACTGGTATTC
TTAACTATGTTGCTCCTTTTACGCTATGTGGATACGCTGCTTTAATGCCTTTGTATCATGCTATTGCTTC
CCGTATGGCTTTCATTTTCTCCTCCTTGTATAAATCCTGGTTGCTGTCTCTTTATGAGGAGTTGTGGCCC
GTTGTCAGGCAACGTGGCGTGGTGTGCACTGTGTTTGCTGACGCAACCCCCACTGGTTGGGGCATTGCCA
CCACCTGTCAGCTCCTTTCCGGGACTTTCGCTTTCCCCCTCCCTATTGCCACGGCGGAACTCATCGCCGC
CTGCCTTGCCCGCTGCTGGACAGGGGCTCGGCTGTTGGGCACTGACAATTCCGTGGTGTTGTCGGGGAAA
TCATCGTCCTTTCCTTGGCTGCTCGCCTGTGTTGCCACCTGGATTCTGCGCGGGACGTCCTTCTGCTACG
TCCCTTCGGCCCTCAATCCAGCGGACCTTCCTTCCCGCGGCCTGCTGCCGGCTCTGCGGCCTCTTCCGCG
TCTTCGCCTTCGCCCTCAGACGAGTCGGATCTCCCTTTGGGCCGCCTCCCCGCATCGATACCGTCGACCC
GGGCGGCCGCTTCGAGCAGACATGATAAGATACATTGATGAGTTTGGACAAACCACAACTAGAATGCAGT
GAAAAAAATGCTTTATTTGTGAAATTTGTGATGCTATTGCTTTATTTGTAACCATTATAAGCTGCAATAA
ACAAGTTAACAACAACAATTGCATTCATTTTATGTTTCAGGTTCAGGGGGAGATGTGGGAGGTTTTTTAA
AGCAAGTAAAACCTCTACAAATGTGGTAAAATCGATAAGGATCTTCCTAGAGCATGGCTACGTAGATAAG
TAGCATGGCGGGTTAATCATTAACTACAAGGAACCCCTAGTGATGGAGTTGGCCACTCCCTCTCTGCGCG
CTCGCTCGCTCACTGAGGCCGGGCGACCAAAGGTCGCCCGACGCCCGGGCTTTGCCCGGGCGGCCTCAGT
GAGCGAGCGAGCGCGCAGCTGCATTAATGAATCGGCCAACGCGCGGGGAGAGGCGGTTTGCGTATTGGGC
GCTCTTCCGCTTCCTCGCTCACTGACTCGCTGCGCTCGGTCGTTCGGCTGCGGCGAGCGGTATCAGCTCA
CTCAAAGGCGGTAATACGGTTATCCACAGAATCAGGGGATAACGCAGGAAAGAACATGTGAGCAAAAGGC
CAGCAAAAGGCCAGGAACCGTAAAAAGGCCGCGTTGCTGGCGTTTTTCCATAGGCTCCGCCCCCCTGACG
AGCATCACAAAAATCGACGCTCAAGTCAGAGGTGGCGAAACCCGACAGGACTATAAAGATACCAGGCGTT
TCCCCCTGGAAGCTCCCTCGTGCGCTCTCCTGTTCCGACCCTGCCGCTTACCGGATACCTGTCCGCCTTT
CTCCCTTCGGGAAGCGTGGCGCTTTCTCATAGCTCACGCTGTAGGTATCTCAGTTCGGTGTAGGTCGTTC
GCTCCAAGCTGGGCTGTGTGCACGAACCCCCCGTTCAGCCCGACCGCTGCGCCTTATCCGGTAACTATCG
TCTTGAGTCCAACCCGGTAAGACACGACTTATCGCCACTGGCAGCAGCCACTGGTAACAGGATTAGCAGA
GCGAGGTATGTAGGCGGTGCTACAGAGTTCTTGAAGTGGTGGCCTAACTACGGCTACACTAGAAGAACAG
TATTTGGTATCTGCGCTCTGCTGAAGCCAGTTACCTTCGGAAAAAGAGTTGGTAGCTCTTGATCCGGCAA
ACAAACCACCGCTGGTAGCGGTGGTTTTTTTGTTTGCAAGCAGCAGATTACGCGCAGAAAAAAAGGATCT
CAAGAAGATCCTTTGATCTTTTCTACGGGGTCTGACGCTCAGTGGAACGAAAACTCACGTTAAGGGATTT
TGGTCATGAGATTATCAAAAAGGATCTTCACCTAGATCCTTTTAAATTAAAAATGAAGTTTTAAATCAAT
CTAAAGTATATATGAGTAAACTTGGTCTGACAGTTACCAATGCTTAATCAGTGAGGCACCTATCTCAGCG
ATCTGTCTATTTCGTTCATCCATAGTTGCCTGACTCCCCGTCGTGTAGATAACTACGATACGGGAGGGCT
TACCATCTGGCCCCAGTGCTGCAATGATACCGCGAGACCCACGCTCACCGGCTCCAGATTTATCAGCAAT
AAACCAGCCAGCCGGAAGGGCCGAGCGCAGAAGTGGTCCTGCAACTTTATCCGCCTCCATCCAGTCTATT
AATTGTTGCCGGGAAGCTAGAGTAAGTAGTTCGCCAGTTAATAGTTTGCGCAACGTTGTTGCCATTGCTA
CAGGCATCGTGGTGTCACGCTCGTCGTTTGGTATGGCTTCATTCAGCTCCGGTTCCCAACGATCAAGGCG
AGTTACATGATCCCCCATGTTGTGCAAAAAAGCGGTTAGCTCCTTCGGTCCTCCGATCGTTGTCAGAAGT
AAGTTGGCCGCAGTGTTATCACTCATGGTTATGGCAGCACTGCATAATTCTCTTACTGTCATGCCATCCG
TAAGATGCTTTTCTGTGACTGGTGAGTACTCAACCAAGTCATTCTGAGAATAGTGTATGCGGCGACCGAG
TTGCTCTTGCCCGGCGTCAATACGGGATAATACCGCGCCACATAGCAGAACTTTAAAAGTGCTCATCATT
GGAAAACGTTCTTCGGGGCGAAAACTCTCAAGGATCTTACCGCTGTTGAGATCCAGTTCGATGTAACCCA
CTCGTGCACCCAACTGATCTTCAGCATCTTTTACTTTCACCAGCGTTTCTGGGTGAGCAAAAACAGGAAG
GCAAAATGCCGCAAAAAAGGGAATAAGGGCGACACGGAAATGTTGAATACTCATACTCTTCCTTTTTCAA
TATTATTGAAGCATTTATCAGGGTTATTGTCTCATGAGCGGATACATATTTGAATGTATTTAGAAAAATA
AACAAATAGGGGTTCCGCGCACATTTCCCCGAAAAGTGCCACCTAAATTGTAAGCGTTAATATTTTGTTA
AAATTCGCGTTAAATTTTTGTTAAATCAGCTCATTTTTTAACCAATAGGCCGAAATCGGCAAAATCCCTT
ATAAATCAAAAGAATAGACCGAGATAGGGT
[37 nt withheld, positions 6611-6647]
AAAGAACGTGGACTCCAACGTCAAAGG
[49 nt withheld, positions 6675-6723]
T
[91 nt withheld, positions 6725-6815]
G
[124 nt withheld, positions 6817-6940]
CCCATTCGCCATTCAGGCTGCGCAACT
Features (pLannotate 1.2.2; 24 found; start..end, strand, type, name):
     42..174     -  repeat_region  AAV2 ITR (fragment): inverted terminal repeat of adeno-associated virus serotype 2 inverted
    235..483     +  enhancer       CMV enhancer (fragment): human cytomegalovirus immediate early enhancer
    485..762     +  promoter       chicken β-actin promoter: No description available
    763..898     +  intron         hybrid intron (fragment): hybrid between chicken β-actin (CBA) and minute virus of mice (MMV) introns (Gray et al., 2011)
    987..1117    +  intron         chimeric intron (fragment): chimera between introns from chicken β-actin and rabbit β-globin
   1115..1180    +  CDS            HBB (fragment): HBB_LEPEU - Experimental evidence at protein level: Swiss-Prot protein existence level 1. Involved in oxygen transport from the lung to the various peripheral tissues. From Lepus europaeus (European hare).
   1179..1212    -  protein_bind   lox2272: Cre-mediated recombination occurs in the 8-bp core sequence (GGATACTT). lox2272 sites are compatible with each other, but incompatible with loxP or loxN sites (Lee and Saito, 1988). Cre recombinase
   1275..1308    -  protein_bind   loxP: Cre-mediated recombination occurs in the 8-bp core sequence (GCATACAT). Cre recombinase
   1322..1468    -  CDS            PDGFRβ TM domain: transmembrane domain from platelet derived growth factor receptor beta
   1640..2365    -  CDS            cEGFP: cEGFP is a basic (constitutively fluorescent) green fluorescent protein published in 2008, derived from Aequorea victoria.
   3197..3259    -  sig_peptide    Igκ leader: leader sequence from mouse immunoglobulin κ light chain
   3276..3309    +  protein_bind   lox2272: Cre-mediated recombination occurs in the 8-bp core sequence (GGATACTT). lox2272 sites are compatible with each other, but incompatible with loxP or loxN sites (Lee and Saito, 1988). Cre recombinase
   3380..3413    +  protein_bind   loxP: Cre-mediated recombination occurs in the 8-bp core sequence (GCATACAT). Cre recombinase
   3431..3455    +  misc_feature   MCS (fragment): pBluescript multiple cloning site
   3455..4043    +  misc_feature   WPRE: woodchuck hepatitis virus posttranscriptional regulatory element
   4086..4207    -  polyA_signal   SV40 poly(A) signal: SV40 polyadenylation signal
   4230..4298    -  CDS            large T antigen (fragment): large T antigen from SV40 (simian virus 40)
   4369..4502    +  repeat_region  AAV2 ITR: inverted terminal repeat of adeno-associated virus serotype 2 inverted
   4496..4552    -  CDS            lacI (fragment): lac repressor; lacI; The lac repressor binds to the lac operator to inhibit transcription in E. coli. This inhibition can be relieved by adding lactose or isopropyl-β-D-thiogalactopyranoside (IPTG).
   4735..5323    -  rep_origin     ori: high-copy-number ColE1/pMB1/pBR322/pUC origin of replication
   5494..6354    -  CDS            AmpR: β-lactamase; bla; confers resistance to ampicillin, carbenicillin, and related antibiotics
   6355..6459    -  promoter       AmpR promoter: bla
   6512..6940    -  rep_origin     f1 ori (sequence partly withheld): f1 bacteriophage origin of replication; arrow indicates direction of (+) strand synthesis
   6945..47      -  CDS            lacZα (fragment) (across the origin): LacZα fragment of β-galactosidase; lacZ fragment
