[The description below was written by a language model from this plasmid's Addgene catalogue record and pLannotate feature annotations shown in this document.]
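Description:
pGP-AAV-CAG-flex-iGABASnFR2-WPRE is an AAV transfer plasmid built on the pAAV-CAG-FLEX backbone for Cre-dependent expression of the genetically encoded GABA sensor iGABASnFR2 in mammalian cells. The roughly 7 kb plasmid is propagated in E. coli through a high-copy ColE1/pUC-type origin with ampicillin selection from the β-lactamase gene, and it also carries an f1 phage origin. AAV2 inverted terminal repeats flank the expression cassette, so the region between them can be packaged into recombinant AAV particles. The short lacZα, lacI, rabbit-type β-globin and SV40 large T hits in the annotation appear to be backbone or regulatory-element remnants rather than functional genes.

Expression is driven by the CAG promoter, annotated here as a CMV enhancer fragment, the chicken β-actin promoter and chimeric β-actin/β-globin intron sequence. Downstream, the sensor coding sequence sits in reverse orientation between two pairs of opposing, mutually incompatible lox2272 and loxP sites. This is a FLEX (double-floxed inverted) arrangement: Cre recombinase inverts the cassette and then excises one site of each pair, locking the insert in the sense orientation, so the sensor is made only in Cre-expressing cells. The 1,941 bp insert combines a Pseudomonas fluorescens binding protein with a GFP derived from Aequorea victoria and carries the S99A, F102Y, F104Y and L178S mutations (variant 4409). An Igκ leader and a PDGFRβ transmembrane domain direct secretion and anchor the sensor on the cell surface, where it can detect extracellular GABA. A WPRE and SV40 polyadenylation signal follow to enhance transcript stability and processing. The construct is intended for AAV-mediated, cell-type-restricted imaging of GABA, with binding reported as an increase in fluorescence.
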