Addgene plasmid #218880: pGP-AAV-CAG-flex-iGABASnFR2-WPRE
Purpose: AAV-mediated expression of improved GABA sensor (positive change in fluorescence)
Depositing lab: GENIE Project. Depositing organization: HHMI, Janelia Research Campus. Publication: iGABASnFR2 is an improved genetically encoded protein sensor of GABA. Kolb I, Hasseman JP, Matsumoto A, Jensen TP, Kopach O, Arthur BJ, Zhang Y, Tsang A, Reep D, Tsegaye G, Zheng J, Patel RH, Looger LL, Marvin JS, Korff WL, Rusakov DA, Yonehara K, Turner GC. eLife. 2026 Mar 18;14:RP108319. doi: 10.7554/eLife.108319. PubMed 41848771.
Backbone
  Vector backbone: pAAV-CAG-FLEX
  Backbone manufacturer: Scott Sternson
  Vector type: Mammalian Expression, AAV, Cre/Lox
Growth in bacteria
  Bacterial resistance: Ampicillin, 100 μg/mL
  Growth temperature: 37°C
  Growth strain: NEB Stable
  Copy number: High Copy
Gene/Insert
  Gene/Insert name: iGABASnFR2 (alt name: variant 4409)
  Species: Pseudomonas fluorescens, A. victoria (jellyfish)
  Insert size (bp): 1941
  Mutation: S99A F102Y F104Y L178S
  Promoter: CAG
  Cloning method: Restriction Enzyme; 5′ cloning site Unknown (unknown if destroyed)
Terms and licenses: Academic/Nonprofit Terms; Industry Terms: Not Available to Industry
Depositor comments: Please visit https://doi.org/10.1101/2025.03.25.644953 for bioRxiv preprint.
How to cite: pGP-AAV-CAG-flex-iGABASnFR2-WPRE was a gift from GENIE Project (Addgene plasmid # 218880 ; http://n2t.net/addgene:218880 ; RRID:Addgene_218880)
