>Addgene plasmid #218880 | pGP-AAV-CAG-flex-iGABASnFR2-WPRE | depositor partial sequence | sequence record 427208 | iGABASnFR2
ATGGAGACAGACACACTCCTGCTATGGGTACTGCTGCTCTGGGTTCCAGGTTCCACTGGTGACAGATCTG
AAAGCATCAATTTCGTGAGCTGGGGCGGTAGCACCCAGGATGCGCAGAAGCAGGCCTGGGCCGACCCGTT
CAGCAAGGCCAGCGGCATTACCGTGGTCCAGGATGGGCCCACCGACTACGGCAAACTCAAGGCCATGGTC
GAAAGCGGCAACGTGCAGTGGGACGTGGTGGATGTAGAGGCCGACTTCGCCTTGCGCGCCGCCGCCGAAG
GCCTGCTCGAACCCCTGGATTTCTCGGTGATCCAGCGCGACAAGATCGATCCGCGGTTCGTGAGTGACCA
TGGAGTGGGGGCCTTCCTGTACTCTTACGTGCTCGGCTACAACGAAGGCAAGCTCGGAGCCAGCAAGCCC
CAGGACTGGACCGCGCTGTTCGACACCAAGACCTACCCCGGCAAACGCGCCCTCTACAAATGGCCGAGCC
CTGGCGTGCTCGAACTGGCCCTGCTCGCCGACGGCGTACCGGCCGACAAGCTCTACCCGCTGGACCTGGA
CCGCGCCTTCAAGAAACTCGACACCATCAAGAAAGACATCGTCTGGTGGGGCGGCGGTGCACAGTCGCAG
CAGCTGCTGGCCTCCGGCGAAGTCAGCATGGGCCAGTTCTGGAACGGTCGCATCCACGCCCTGCAAGAAG
ACGGCGCGCCAGTGGGCGTGAGCTGGAAGCAGAACCTGGTGATGGCCGACATCCTCGTCGTGCCTAAAGG
CACGAAGAACAAAGCCGCCGCGATGAAGTTCCTGGCCAGTGCCAGCAGCGCCAAAGGCCAGGACGACTTT
TCCGCCCTGACCGCCTATGCTCCAGTGAACATCGACAGTGTGCAGCGCCTCGACCTTGCGCAGGTCCGGA
TCACCGCCGACAAGCAGAAGAACGGCATCATGGCGAACTTCAAGATCCGCCACAACGTGGAGGACGGCAG
CGTGCAGAGCGCCGACCACTACCAGCAGAACACCCCCATCGGCGACGGCCCCGTGCTGCTGCCCGACAAC
CACTACCTGAGCACCCAGTCCGTGCTGAGCAAAGACCCCAACGAGAAGCGCGATCACATGGTCCTGCTGG
AGTTCGTGACCGCCGCCGGGATCACTCTCGGCATGGACGAGCTGTACAAGGGCGGTACCGGAGGGAGCAT
GAGCAAGGGCGAGGAGCTGTTCACCGGGGTGGTGCCCATCCTGGTCGAGCTGGACGGCGACGTAAACGGC
CACAAGTTCAGCGTGCGCGGCGAGGGCGAGGGCGATGCCACCAACGGCAAGCTGACCCTGAAGTTCATCT
GCACCACCGGCAAGCTGCCCGTGCCCTGGCCCACCCTCGTGACCACCCTGACCTACGGCGTGCAGTGCTT
CAGCCGCTACCCCGACCACATGAAGCAGCACGACTTCTTCAAGTCCGCCATGCCCGAAGGCTACGTCCAG
GAGCGCACCATCAGCTTCAAGGACGACGGCACCTACAAGACCCGCGCCGAGGTGAAGTTCGAGGGCGACA
CCCTGGTGAACCGCATCGAGCTGAAGGGCATCGACTTCAAGGAGGACGGCAACATCCTGGGGCACAAGCT
GGAGTACAACTGGAACGCCAACCTGGCACCGAACCTGCCGACCGCCTACGTCAAGGATCAGATCACCCTC
GATTTCGCCTACTGGGCCAAGAACGGTCCGGCCATTGCGACACGGTGGAATGAATGGCTAGTCAAACTGC
AGGTCGACGAACAAAAACTCATCTCAGAAGAGGATCTGAATGCTGTGGGCCAGGACACGCAGGAGGTCAT
CGTGGTGCCACACTCCTTGCCCTTTAAGGTGGTGGTGATCTCAGCCATCCTGGCCCTGGTGGTGCTCACC
ATCATCTCCCTTATCATCCTCATCATGCTTTGGCAGAAGAAGCCACGTTGA
